>Addgene plasmid #245041 | TRPML1 V432P mScarlet-I | addgene full sequence | sequence record 488270 | Addgene NGS Result
CGTTACATAACTTACGGTAAATGGCCCGCCTGGCTGACCGCCCAACGACCCCCGCCCATTGACGTCAATA
ATGACGTATGTTCCCATAGTAACGCCAATAGGGACTTTCCATTGACGTCAATGGGTGGAGTATTTACGGT
AAACTGCCCACTTGGCAGTACATCAAGTGTATCATATGCCAAGTACGCCCCCTATTGACGTCAATGACGG
TAAATGGCCCGCCTGGCATTATGCCCAGTACATGACCTTATGGGACTTTCCTACTTGGCAGTACATCTAC
GTATTAGTCATCGCTATTACCATGGTGATGCGGTTTTGGCAGTACATCAATGGGCGTGGATAGCGGTTTG
ACTCACGGGGATTTCCAAGTCTCCACCCCATTGACGTCAATGGGAGTTTGTTTTGGCACCAAAATCAACG
GGACTTTCCAAAATGTCGTAACAACTCCGCCCCATTGACGCAAATGGGCGGTAGGCGTGTACGGTGGGAG
GTCTATATAAGCAGAGCTGGTTTAGTGAACCGTCAGATCCGCTAGCGCTACCGGACTCAGATCTCGAGAT
GACAGCCCCAGCAGGTCCACGCGGCTCAGAGACCGAGCGGCTTCTGACCCCCAACCCCGGGTATGGGACC
CAGGCGGGGCCTTCACCGGCCCCTCCGACACCCCCAGAAGAGGAAGACCTTCGCCGTCGTCTCAAATACT
TTTTCATGAGTCCCTGCGACAAGTTTCGAGCCAAGGGCCGCAAGCCCTGCAAGCTGATGCTGCAAGTGGT
CAAGATCCTGGTGGTCACGGTGCAGCTCATCCTGTTTGGGCTCAGTAATCAGCTGGCTGTGACATTCCGG
GAAGAGAACACCATCGCCTTCCGACACCTCTTCCTGCTGGGCTACTCGGACGGAGCGGATGACACCTTCG
CAGCCTACACGCGGGAGCAGCTGTACCAGGCCATCTTCCATGCTGTGGACCAGTACCTGGCGTTGCCTGA
CGTGTCACTGGGCCGGTATGCGTATGTCCGTGGTGGGGGTGACCCTTGGACCAATGGCTCAGGGCTTGCT
CTCTGCCAGCGGTACTACCACCGAGGCCACGTGGACCCGGCCAACGACACATTTGACATTGATCCGATGG
TGGTTACTGACTGCATCCAGGTGGATCCCCCCGAGCGGCCCCCTCCGCCCCCCAGCGACGATCTCACCCT
CTTGGAAAGCAGCTCCAGTTACAAGAACCTCACGCTCAAATTCCACAAGCTGGTCAATGTCACCATCCAC
TTCCGGCTGAAGACCATTAACCTCCAGAGCCTCATCAATAATGAGATCCCGGACTGCTATACCTTCAGCG
TCCTGATCACGTTTGACAACAAAGCACACAGTGGGCGGATCCCCATCAGCCTGGAGACCCAGGCCCACAT
CCAGGAGTGTAAGCACCCCAGTGTCTTCCAGCACGGAGACAACAGCTTCCGGCTCCTGTTTGACGTGGTG
GTCATCCTCACCTGCTCCCTGTCCTTCCTCCTCTGCGCCCGCTCACTCCTTCGAGGCTTCCTGCTGCAGA
ACGAGTTTGTGGGGTTCATGTGGCGGCAGCGGGGACGGGTCATCAGCCTGTGGGAGCGGCTGGAATTTGT
CAATGGCTGGTACATCCTGCTCGTCACCAGCGATGTGCTCACCATCTCGGGCACCATCATGAAGATCGGC
ATCGAGGCCAAGAACTTGGCGAGCTACGACGTCTGCAGCATCCTCCTGGGCACCTCGACGCTGCTGGTGT
GGGTGGGCGTGATCCGCTACCTGACCTTCTTCCACAACTACAATATCCTCATCGCCACACTGCGGGTGGC
CCTGCCCAGCGTCATGCGCTTCTGCTGCTGCCCCGCTGTCATCTACCTGGGCTACTGCTTCTGTGGCTGG
ATCGTGCTGGGGCCCTATCATGTGAAGTTCCGCTCACTCTCCATGGTGTCTGAGTGCCTGTTCTCGCTCA
TCAATGGGGACGACATGTTTGTGACGTTCGCCGCCATGCAGGCGCAGCAGGGCCGCAGCAGCCTGGTGTG
GCTCTTCTCCCAGCTCTACCTTTACTCCTTCATCAGCCTCTTCATCTACATGGTGCTCAGCCTCTTCATC
GCGCTCATCACCGGCGCCTACGACACCATCAAGCATCCCGGCGGCGCAGGCGCAGAGGAGAGCGAGCTGC
AGGCCTACATCGCACAGTGCCAGGACAGCCCCACCTCCGGCAAGTTCCGCCGCGGGAGCGGCTCGGCCTG
CAGCCTTCTCTGCTGCTGCGGAAGGGACCCCTCGGAGGAGCATTCGCTGCTGGTGAATCCGGATCCACCG
GTCGCCACCATGGTGAGCAAGGGCGAGGCAGTGATCAAGGAGTTCATGCGGTTCAAGGTGCACATGGAGG
GCTCCATGAACGGCCACGAGTTCGAGATCGAGGGCGAGGGCGAGGGCCGCCCCTACGAGGGCACCCAGAC
CGCCAAGCTGAAGGTGACCAAGGGTGGCCCCCTGCCCTTCTCCTGGGACATCCTGTCCCCTCAGTTCATG
TACGGCTCCAGGGCCTTCATCAAGCACCCCGCCGACATCCCCGACTACTATAAGCAGTCCTTCCCCGAGG
GCTTCAAGTGGGAGCGCGTGATGAACTTCGAGGACGGCGGCGCCGTGACCGTGACCCAGGACACCTCCCT
GGAGGACGGCACCCTGATCTACAAGGTGAAGCTCCGCGGCACCAACTTCCCTCCTGACGGCCCCGTAATG
CAGAAGAAGACAATGGGCTGGGAAGCGTCCACCGAGCGGTTGTACCCCGAGGACGGCGTGCTGAAGGGCG
ACATTAAGATGGCCCTGCGCCTGAAGGACGGCGGCCGCTACCTGGCGGACTTCAAGACCACCTACAAGGC
CAAGAAGCCCGTGCAGATGCCCGGCGCCTACAACGTCGACCGCAAGTTGGACATCACCTCCCACAACGAG
GACTACACCGTGGTGGAACAGTACGAACGCTCCGAGGGCCGCCACTCCACCGGCGGCATGGACGAGCTGT
ACAAGTAAAGCGGCCGCGACTCTAGATCATAATCAGCCATACCACATTTGTAGAGGTTTTACTTGCTTTA
AAAAACCTCCCACACCTCCCCCTGAACCTGAAACATAAAATGAATGCAATTGTTGTTGTTAACTTGTTTA
TTGCAGCTTATAATGGTTACAAATAAAGCAATAGCATCACAAATTTCACAAATAAAGCATTTTTTTCACT
GCATTCTAGTTGTGGTTTGTCCAAACTCATCAATGTATCTTAAGGCGTAAATTGTAAGCGTTAATATTTT
GTTAAAATTCGCGTTAAATTTTTGTTAAATCAGCTCATTTTTTAACCAATAGGCCGAAATCGGCAAAATC
CCTTATAAATCAAAAGAATAGACCGAGATAGGGT
[37 nt withheld, positions 3395-3431]
AAAGAACGTGGACTCCAACGTCAAAGG
[49 nt withheld, positions 3459-3507]
T
[91 nt withheld, positions 3509-3599]
G
[124 nt withheld, positions 3601-3724]
CAGGTGGCACTTTTCGGGGAAATGTGCGCGGAACCCCTATTTGTTTATTTTTCTAAATACATTCAAATAT
GTATCCGCTCATGAGACAATAACCCTGATAAATGCTTCAATAATATTGAAAAAGGAAGAGTCCTGAGGCG
GAAAGAACCAGCTGTGGAATGTGTGTCAGTTAGGGTGTGGAAAGTCCCCAGGCTCCCCAGCAGGCAGAAG
TATGCAAAGCATGCATCTCAATTAGTCAGCAACCAGGTGTGGAAAGTCCCCAGGCTCCCCAGCAGGCAGA
AGTATGCAAAGCATGCATCTCAATTAGTCAGCAACCATAGTCCCGCCCCTAACTCCGCCCATCCCGCCCC
TAACTCCGCCCAGTTCCGCCCATTCTCCGCCCCATGGCTGACTAATTTTTTTTATTTATGCAGAGGCCGA
GGCCGCCTCGGCCTCTGAGCTATTCCAGAAGTAGTGAGGAGGCTTTTTTGGAGGCCTAGGCTTTTGCAAA
GATCGATCAAGAGACAGGATGAGGATCGTTTCGCATGATTGAACAAGATGGATTGCACGCAGGTTCTCCG
GCCGCTTGGGTGGAGAGGCTATTCGGCTATGACTGGGCACAACAGACAATCGGCTGCTCTGATGCCGCCG
TGTTCCGGCTGTCAGCGCAGGGGCGCCCGGTTCTTTTTGTCAAGACCGACCTGTCCGGTGCCCTGAATGA
ACTGCAAGACGAGGCAGCGCGGCTATCGTGGCTGGCCACGACGGGCGTTCCTTGCGCAGCTGTGCTCGAC
GTTGTCACTGAAGCGGGAAGGGACTGGCTGCTATTGGGCGAAGTGCCGGGGCAGGATCTCCTGTCATCTC
ACCTTGCTCCTGCCGAGAAAGTATCCATCATGGCTGATGCAATGCGGCGGCTGCATACGCTTGATCCGGC
TACCTGCCCATTCGACCACCAAGCGAAACATCGCATCGAGCGAGCACGTACTCGGATGGAAGCCGGTCTT
GTCGATCAGGATGATCTGGACGAAGAGCATCAGGGGCTCGCGCCAGCCGAACTGTTCGCCAGGCTCAAGG
CGAGCATGCCCGACGGCGAGGATCTCGTCGTGACCCATGGCGATGCCTGCTTGCCGAATATCATGGTGGA
AAATGGCCGCTTTTCTGGATTCATCGACTGTGGCCGGCTGGGTGTGGCGGACCGCTATCAGGACATAGCG
TTGGCTACCCGTGATATTGCTGAAGAGCTTGGCGGCGAATGGGCTGACCGCTTCCTCGTGCTTTACGGTA
TCGCCGCTCCCGATTCGCAGCGCATCGCCTTCTATCGCCTTCTTGACGAGTTCTTCTGAGCGGGACTCTG
GGGTTCGAAATGACCGACCAAGCGACGCCCAACCTGCCATCACGAGATTTCGATTCCACCGCCGCCTTCT
ATGAAAGGTTGGGCTTCGGAATCGTTTTCCGGGACGCCGGCTGGATGATCCTCCAGCGCGGGGATCTCAT
GCTGGAGTTCTTCGCCCACCCTAGGGGGAGGCTAACTGAAACACGGAAGGAGACAATACCGGAAGGAACC
CGCGCTATGACGGCAATAAAAAGACAGAATAAAACGCACGGTGTTGGGTCGTTTGTTCATAAACGCGGGG
TTCGGTCCCAGGGCTGGCACTCTGTCGATACCCCACCGAGACCCCATTGGGGCCAATACGCCCGCGTTTC
TTCCTTTTCCCCACCCCACCCCCCAAGTTCGGGTGAAGGCCCAGGGCTCGCAGCCAACGTCGGGGCGGCA
GGCCCTGCCATAGCCTCAGGTTACTCATATATACTTTAGATTGATTTAAAACTTCATTTTTAATTTAAAA
GGATCTAGGTGAAGATCCTTTTTGATAATCTCATGACCAAAATCCCTTAACGTGAGTTTTCGTTCCACTG
AGCGTCAGACCCCGTAGAAAAGATCAAAGGATCTTCTTGAGATCCTTTTTTTCTGCGCGTAATCTGCTGC
TTGCAAACAAAAAAACCACCGCTACCAGCGGTGGTTTGTTTGCCGGATCAAGAGCTACCAACTCTTTTTC
CGAAGGTAACTGGCTTCAGCAGAGCGCAGATACCAAATACTGTTCTTCTAGTGTAGCCGTAGTTAGGCCA
CCACTTCAAGAACTCTGTAGCACCGCCTACATACCTCGCTCTGCTAATCCTGTTACCAGTGGCTGCTGCC
AGTGGCGATAAGTCGTGTCTTACCGGGTTGGACTCAAGACGATAGTTACCGGATAAGGCGCAGCGGTCGG
GCTGAACGGGGGGTTCGTGCACACAGCCCAGCTTGGAGCGAACGACCTACACCGAACTGAGATACCTACA
GCGTGAGCTATGAGAAAGCGCCACGCTTCCCGAAGGGAGAAAGGCGGACAGGTATCCGGTAAGCGGCAGG
GTCGGAACAGGAGAGCGCACGAGGGAGCTTCCAGGGGGAAACGCCTGGTATCTTTATAGTCCTGTCGGGT
TTCGCCACCTCTGACTTGAGCGTCGATTTTTGTGATGCTCGTCAGGGGGGCGGAGCCTATGGAAAAACGC
CAGCAACGCGGCCTTTTTACGGTTCCTGGCCTTTTGCTGGCCTTTTGCTCACATGTTCTTTCCTGCGTTA
TCCCCTGATTCTGTGGATAACCGTATTACCGCCATGCATTAGTTATTAATAGTAATCAATTACGGGGTCA
TTAGTTCATAGCCCATATATGGAGTTCCG
Features (pLannotate 1.2.2; 16 found; start..end, strand, type, name):
      1..304     +  enhancer       CMV enhancer: human cytomegalovirus immediate early enhancer
    305..508     +  promoter       CMV promoter: human cytomegalovirus (CMV) immediate early promoter
    531..558     +  misc_feature   MCS (fragment): multiple cloning site
    559..2298    +  CDS            MCOLN1: MCLN1_HUMAN - Also known as ML4, TRPML1 From Homo sapiens (Human).
   2320..3015    +  CDS            mScarlet-I: mScarlet-I is a basic (constitutively fluorescent) red fluorescent protein published in 2016, derived from synthetic construct. It is reported to be a rapidly-maturing monomer with moderate acid sensitivity.
   3035..3118    +  CDS            large T antigen (fragment): large T antigen from SV40 (simian virus 40)
   3141..3262    +  polyA_signal   SV40 poly(A) signal: SV40 polyadenylation signal
   3296..3724    -  rep_origin     f1 ori (sequence partly withheld): f1 bacteriophage origin of replication; arrow indicates direction of (+) strand synthesis
   3751..3855    +  promoter       AmpR promoter: bla
   3857..4214    +  promoter       SV40 promoter: SV40 enhancer and early promoter
   4249..5043    +  CDS            NeoR/KanR: aminoglycoside phosphotransferase from Tn5; aph(3')-II (or nptII); confers resistance to neomycin, kanamycin, and G418 (Geneticin®)
   5064..5216    +  CDS            ble (fragment): BLE_KLEPN - Experimental evidence at protein level: Swiss-Prot protein existence level 1. Binding protein with a strong affinity to the bleomycin family of antibiotics. Binds to CL990; an antimitotic-antibiotic compound. From Klebsiella pneumoniae.
   5275..5322    +  polyA_signal   HSV TK poly(A) signal: herpes simplex virus thymidine kinase polyadenylation signal (Cole and Stacy, 1985)
   5413..5429    -  polyA_signal   bGH poly(A) signal (fragment): bovine growth hormone polyadenylation signal
   5651..6239    +  rep_origin     ori: high-copy-number ColE1/pMB1/pBR322/pUC origin of replication
   6354..6413    +  enhancer       CMV enhancer (fragment): human cytomegalovirus immediate early enhancer
