[The description below was written by a language model from this plasmid's Addgene catalogue record and pLannotate feature annotations shown in this document.]
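Description:
TRPML1 V432P mScarlet-I is a 6.4 kb mammalian expression plasmid built on an N1-type backbone, in which an inserted gene sits upstream of a fluorescent protein to give a C-terminal fusion. It replicates in E. coli from a high-copy ColE1/pUC-type origin and is selected with kanamycin. The resistance gene is the Tn5 aminoglycoside phosphotransferase (NeoR/KanR). It is preceded by both a bacterial bla promoter and the SV40 enhancer/early promoter and followed by the HSV TK polyadenylation signal, so the same cassette confers kanamycin resistance in bacteria and can provide G418 resistance in mammalian cells. An f1 origin is also present, which in principle allows production of single-stranded DNA. The short hits annotated as ble, SV40 large T antigen and bGH poly(A) are only fragments, most likely residual backbone sequence or incidental matches rather than functional elements.

The payload is the human MCOLN1 coding sequence, which encodes TRPML1 (mucolipin-1), a TRP-family cation channel of the endolysosomal system. It carries the V432P substitution and is joined through a short linker to mScarlet-I, a rapidly maturing monomeric red fluorescent protein. Transcription is driven by the human cytomegalovirus immediate-early enhancer and promoter and terminated by the SV40 polyadenylation signal, giving strong constitutive expression after transfection. The record does not describe the functional consequence of V432P, stating only that the plasmid expresses a TRPML1 mutant. The 5′ cloning site is likewise not recorded. The construct is suited to expressing the mutant channel in mammalian cells while following its abundance and subcellular localisation by red fluorescence.
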