Addgene plasmid #245041: TRPML1 V432P mScarlet-I
Purpose: Expresses TRPML1 mutant with C-terminus mScarlet-I tag in mammalian cells
Depositing lab: Thomas Martin. Depositing organization: University of Wisconsin, Madison.
Backbone
  Vector backbone: N1
  Vector type: Mammalian Expression
Growth in bacteria
  Bacterial resistance: Kanamycin, 50 μg/mL
  Growth temperature: 37°C
  Growth strain: DH5alpha
  Copy number: High Copy
Gene/Insert
  Gene/Insert name: TRPML1
  Species: H. sapiens (human)
  Mutation: V432P
  Entrez Gene: MCOLN1 (a.k.a. LECD, MG-2, ML1, ML4, MLIV, MST080, MSTP080, TRP-ML1, TRPM-L1, TRPML1)
  Tag / fusion protein: mScarlet-I (C terminal on insert)
  Cloning method: Restriction Enzyme; 5′ cloning site Unknown (unknown if destroyed)
Terms and licenses: Academic/Nonprofit Terms; Industry Terms: Not Available to Industry
How to cite: TRPML1 V432P mScarlet-I was a gift from Thomas Martin (Addgene plasmid # 245041 ; http://n2t.net/addgene:245041 ; RRID:Addgene_245041)
