>Addgene plasmid #245041 | TRPML1 V432P mScarlet-I | depositor partial sequence | sequence record 482132 | TRPML1 V432P mScarlet-I  sequence 1068 bps
NNGGNGNATTAGCAGAGCNGGTTAGTGAACCGTCAGATCCGCTAGCGCTACCGGACTCAGATCTCGAGAT
GACAGCCCCAGCAGGTCCACGCGGCTCAGAGACCGAGCGGCTTCTGACCCCCAACCCCGGGTATGGGACC
CAGGCGGGGCCTTCACCGGCCCCTCCGACACCCCCAGAAGAGGAAGACCTTCGCCGTCGTCTCAAATACT
TTTTCATGAGTCCCTGCGACAAGTTTCGAGCCAAGGGCCGCAAGCCCTGCAAGCTGATGCTGCAAGTGGT
CAAGATCCTGGTGGTCACGGTGCAGCTCATCCTGTTTGGGCTCAGTAATCAGCTGGCTGTGACATTCCGG
GAAGAGAACACCATCGCCTTCCGACACCTCTTCCTGCTGGGCTACTCGGACGGAGCGGATGACACCTTCG
CAGCCTACACGCGGGAGCAGCTGTACCAGGCCATCTTCCATGCTGTGGACCAGTACCTGGCGTTGCCTGA
CGTGTCACTGGGCCGGTATGCGTATGTCCGTGGTGGGGGTGACCCTTGGACCAATGGCTCAGGGCTTGCT
CTCTGCCAGCGGTACTACCACCGAGGCCACGTGGACCCGGCCAACGACACATTTGACATTGATCCGATGG
TGGTTACTGACTGCATCCAGGTGGATCCCCCCGAGCGGCCCCCTCCGCCCCCCAGCGACGATCTCACCCT
CTTGGAAAGCAGCTCCAGTTACAAGAACCTCACGCTCAAATTCCACAAGCTGGTCAATGTCACCATCCAC
TTCCGGCTGAAGACCATTAACCTCCAGAGCCTCATCAATAATGAGATCCCGGACTGCTATACCTTCAGCG
TCCTGATCACGTTTGACAACAAAGCACACAGTGGGCGGATCCCCATCAGCCTGGAGACCCAGGCCCACAT
CCAGGAGTGTAAGCACCCNAGTGTCTTCCAGCACGGAGACAACAGCTTCCGGCTCCTGTTTGACGTGGTG
GTCATCCTCACCTGCTCCCTGTCNTTCCTCCTCTGNGCCCGCTCANTCNTTCAAGNTTNNTGCTGCAAAA
NGAGTTTGTGGGGNTNNN
